Addgene plasmid #113604: PE_3: Plux_lac_bD
Purpose: PE_3: Plux_lac_bD
Depositing lab: Matthew Bennett. Depositing organization: Rice University. Publication: Tuning the dynamic range of bacterial promoters regulated by ligand-inducible transcription factors. Chen Y, Ho JML, Shis DL, Gupta C, Long J, Wagner DS, Ott W, Josic K, Bennett MR. Nat Commun. 2018 Jan 4;9(1):64. doi: 10.1038/s41467-017-02473-5. PubMed 29302024.
Backbone
  Vector backbone: pmb1, +ROP
  Backbone size w/o insert (bp): 3886
  Total vector size (bp): 3971
  Vector type: Bacterial Expression
Growth in bacteria
  Bacterial resistance: Kanamycin, 50 μg/mL
  Growth temperature: 37°C
  Growth strain: DH5alpha
  Copy number: High Copy
Gene/Insert
  Gene/Insert name: Hybrid Promoter : Plux_lac_bD
  Promoter: Hybrid Promoter : Plux_lac_bD
  Cloning method: Gateway Cloning
  Sequencing primers: 5′ CATTTCTGAAGAGGACTTGTTGCG; 3′ CTTCACCCTCGCCACGCACG
Terms and licenses: Academic/Nonprofit Terms; Industry Terms: Not Available to Industry
Depositor comments: Note: Plasmid contains a tet operator instead of a lac operator between rop and myc. This change is not known to affect plasmid function.
How to cite: PE_3: Plux_lac_bD was a gift from Matthew Bennett (Addgene plasmid # 113604 ; http://n2t.net/addgene:113604 ; RRID:Addgene_113604)
