[The description below was written by a language model from this plasmid's Addgene catalogue record and pLannotate feature annotations shown in this document.]
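Description:
PE_3: Plux_lac_bD is a bacterial expression plasmid of roughly 4 kb that serves as a reporter for a synthetic hybrid promoter. It is built on a pMB1-type backbone that retains the rop gene and the pBR322 bom (basis of mobility) region, along with a fragment of the ColE1 mobilization gene mbeC. Selection is by kanamycin through an aph(3')-Ia resistance gene. The catalogue lists the plasmid as high copy, although Rop normally acts to moderate the copy number of pMB1/ColE1 replicons. The catalogue gives a total size of 3971 bp, whereas the sequenced record behind the feature table is 3,947 nt, so the two differ slightly.

The insert is the short Plux_lac_bD hybrid promoter, which the size figures suggest is under 100 bp. In the annotation this region carries two lac operator sites, one matching the symmetric high-affinity form, lying just upstream of a superfolder GFP coding sequence that is followed by the phage T7 early (T7Te) terminator. The name implies a promoter that combines lux-type and lac-type regulation, so that GFP output would respond to both a LuxR/acyl-homoserine lactone input and LacI/IPTG. No lux box is annotated, however, and neither regulator is encoded on the plasmid, so they would have to be supplied by the host or by another construct. Upstream of the promoter lies a short region annotated as a Myc epitope tag, preceded by a PLtetO-1 fragment. This matches the depositor's note that a tet operator replaces a lac operator between rop and myc, a change not known to affect function. The associated publication concerns tuning the dynamic range of ligand-inducible bacterial promoters, which fits the use of this plasmid as a fluorescent readout of one promoter variant.
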