Features (pLannotate 1.2.2; 13 found; start..end, strand, type, name):
     67..87      +  promoter       PLtetO-1 promoter (fragment): modified phage lambda PL promoter with tet operator sites (Lutz and Bujard, 1997)
    100..318     +  CDS            N-MYC2 (fragment): MYC2_MARMO - Protein inferred from homology: Swiss-Prot protein existence level 3. From Marmota monax (Woodchuck).
    286..315     +  CDS            Myc: Myc (human c-Myc proto-oncogene) epitope tag
    469..485     -  protein_bind   lac operator (symmetric) (fragment): The lac repressor binds to the lac operator to inhibit transcription in E. coli. This inhibition can be relieved by adding lactose or isopropyl-β-D-thiogalactopyranoside (IPTG). The symmetric lac operator was optimized for tight binding of lac repressor. lac repressor encoded by lacI
    500..516     +  protein_bind   lac operator: The lac repressor binds to the lac operator to inhibit transcription in E. coli. This inhibition can be relieved by adding lactose or isopropyl-β-D-thiogalactopyranoside (IPTG). lac repressor encoded by lacI
    601..1314    +  CDS            superfolder GFP: GFP variant that folds robustly even when fused to poorly folded proteins (Pédelacq et al., 2006)
   1466..1493    +  terminator     T7Te terminator: phage T7 early transcription terminator
   1576..1633    +  promoter       AmpR promoter (fragment): bla
   1642..2457    -  CDS            KanR: aminoglycoside phosphotransferase; aph(3')-Ia; confers resistance to kanamycin in bacteria or G418 (Geneticin®) in eukaryotes
   2579..3167    +  rep_origin     ori: high-copy-number ColE1/pMB1/pBR322/pUC origin of replication
   3353..3492    -  misc_feature   bom: basis of mobility region from pBR322
   3594..3785    -  CDS            rop: Rop protein, which maintains plasmids at low copy number; rop
   3826..3936    +  CDS            mbeC (fragment): MBEC_ECOLX - Experimental evidence at protein level: Swiss-Prot protein existence level 1. Required for efficient mobilization of ColE1 plasmid and is thus essential to promote the specific transfer of the plasmid during conjugation. Probably functions by inducing DNA bending, helping the MbeA relaxase to melt the DNA around the nic site and cleave the phosphodiester bond. Binds specifically double-stranded DNA (dsDNA) containing the ColE1 oriT but does not recognize the inverted repeat (IR). From Escherichia coli.
>Addgene plasmid #113604 | PE_3: Plux_lac_bD | addgene full sequence | sequence record 222581 | Addgene NGS Result
AGTGCGCTCGAGCTTCCCAACCTTACCAGAGGGCGCCCCAGCTGGCAATTCCGACGTCTGTGTGGATCCC
TATCAGTGATAGAGATTCACACAGGGCCCTCGGACACCGAGGAGAATGTCAAGAGGCGAACACACAACGT
CTTGGAGCGCCAGAGGAGGAACGAGCTAAAACGGAGCTTTTTTGCCCTGCGTGACCAGATCCCGGAGTTG
GAAAACAATGAAAAGGCCCCCAAGGTAGTTATCCTTAAAAAAGCCACAGCATACATCCTGTCCGTCCAAG
CAGAGGAGCAAAAGCTCATTTCTGAAGAGGACTTGTTGCGGAAACGACGAGAACAGTTGAAACACAAACT
TGAACAGCTACGGAACTCTTGTGCGTAAGGAAAAGTAAGGAAAACGATTCCTTCTAACAGAAATGTCCTG
AGCAATCACCTATGAACTGTCGAACCTGTAGGATCGTACAGTCTGACATGTGAGCGCTCACAATTTAAAT
TGAGCACAATTGTGAGCGGATAACAATTGCATGCCACTTAAAAAGGAGATCAACAATGAAAGCAATTTTC
GTACTGAAACATCTTAATCATGCTAAGGAGAAATACTAGTATGCGTAAAGGCGAAGAGCTGTTCACTGGT
GTCGTCCCTATTCTGGTGGAACTGGATGGTGATGTCAACGGTCATAAGTTTTCCGTGCGTGGCGAGGGTG
AAGGTGACGCAACTAATGGTAAACTGACGCTGAAGTTCATCTGTACTACTGGTAAACTGCCGGTACCTTG
GCCGACTCTGGTAACGACGCTGACTTATGGTGTTCAGTGCTTTGCTCGTTATCCGGACCATATGAAGCAG
CATGACTTCTTCAAGTCCGCCATGCCGGAAGGCTATGTGCAGGAACGCACGATTTCCTTTAAGGATGACG
GCACGTACAAAACGCGTGCGGAAGTGAAATTTGAAGGCGATACCCTGGTAAACCGCATTGAGCTGAAAGG
CATTGACTTTAAAGAAGACGGCAATATCCTGGGCCATAAGCTGGAATACAATTTTAACAGCCACAATGTT
TACATCACCGCCGATAAACAAAAAAATGGCATTAAAGCGAATTTTAAAATTCGCCACAACGTGGAGGATG
GCAGCGTGCAGCTGGCTGATCACTACCAGCAAAACACTCCAATCGGTGATGGTCCTGTTCTGCTGCCAGA
CAATCACTATCTGAGCTACCAAAGCGTTCTGTCTAAAGATCCGAACGAGAAACGCGATCATATGGTTCTG
CTGGAGTTCGTAACCGCAGCGGGCATCACGCATGGTATGGATGAACTGTACAAATGATGAAGCTTCCCCT
ACGTGCTGCTGAAGTTGCCCGCAACAGAGAGTGGAACCAACCGGTGATACCACGATACTATGACTGAGAG
TCAACGCCATGAGCGGCCTCATTTCTTATTCTGAGTTACAACAGTCCGCACCGCTGTCTCACACTGGCTC
ACCTTCGGGTGGGCCTTTCTGCGTTTATATACTAGAGAGAGAATATAAAAAGCCAGATTATTAATCCGGC
TTTTTTATTATTTCCTAGCTAGCCGGGGAAATGTGCGCGGAACCCCTATTTGTTTATTTTTCTAAATACA
TTCAAATATGTATCCGCTCATGAATTAATTCTTAGAAAAACTCATCGAGCATCAAATGAAACTGCAATTT
ATTCATATCAGGATTATCAATACCATATTTTTGAAAAAGCCGTTTCTGTAATGAAGGAGAAAACTCACCG
AGGCAGTTCCATAGGATGGCAAGATCCTGGTATCGGTCTGCGATTCCGACTCGTCCAACATCAATACAAC
CTATTAATTTCCCCTCGTCAAAAATAAGGTTATCAAGTGAGAAATCACCATGAGTGACGACTGAATCCGG
TGAGAATGGCAAAAGTTTATGCATTTCTTTCCAGACTTGTTCAACAGGCCAGCCATTACGCTCGTCATCA
AAATCACTCGCATCAACCAAACCGTTATTCATTCGTGATTGCGCCTGAGCGAGACGAAATACGCGATCGC
TGTTAAAAGGACAATTACAAACAGGAATCGAATGCAACCGGCGCAGGAACACTGCCAGCGCATCAACAAT
ATTTTCACCTGAATCAGGATATTCTTCTAATACCTGGAATGCTGTTTTCCCGGGGATCGCAGTGGTGAGT
AACCATGCATCATCAGGAGTACGGATAAAATGCTTGATGGTCGGAAGAGGCATAAATTCCGTCAGCCAGT
TTAGTCTGACCATCTCATCTGTAACATCATTGGCAACGCTACCTTTGCCATGTTTCAGAAACAACTCTGG
CGCATCGGGCTTCCCATACAATCGATAGATTGTCGCACCTGATTGCCCGACATTATCGCGAGCCCATTTA
TACCCATATAAATCAGCATCCATGCTGGAATTTAATCGCGGCCTAGAGCAAGACGTTTCCCGTTGAATAT
GGCTCATAACACCCCTTGTATTACTGTTTATGTAAGCAGACAGTTTTATTGTTCATGACCAAAATCCCTT
AACGTGAGTTTTCGTTCCACTGAGCGTCAGACCCCGTAGAAAAGATCAAAGGATCTTCTTGAGATCCTTT
TTTTCTGCGCGTAATCTGCTGCTTGCAAACAAAAAAACCACCGCTACCAGCGGTGGTTTGTTTGCCGGAT
CAAGAGCTACCAACTCTTTTTCCGAAGGTAACTGGCTTCAGCAGAGCGCAGATACCAAATACTGTCCTTC
TAGTGTAGCCGTAGTTAGGCCACCACTTCAAGAACTCTGTAGCACCGCCTACATACCTCGCTCTGCTAAT
CCTGTTACCAGTGGCTGCTGCCAGTGGCGATAAGTCGTGTCTTACCGGGTTGGACTCAAGACGATAGTTA
CCGGATAAGGCGCAGCGGTCGGGCTGAACGGGGGGTTCGTGCACACAGCCCAGCTTGGAGCGAACGACCT
ACACCGAACTGAGATACCTACAGCGTGAGCTATGAGAAAGCGCCACGCTTCCCGAAGGGAGAAAGGCGGA
CAGGTATCCGGTAAGCGGCAGGGTCGGAACAGGAGAGCGCACGAGGGAGCTTCCAGGGGGAAACGCCTGG
TATCTTTATAGTCCTGTCGGGTTTCGCCACCTCTGACTTGAGCGTCGATTTTTGTGATGCTCGTCAGGGG
GGCGGAGCCTATGGAAAAACGCCAGCAACGCGGCCTTTTTACGGTTCCTGGCCTTTTGCTGGCCTTTTGC
TCACATGTTCTTTCCTGCGTTATCCCCTGATTCTGTGGATAACCGTATTACCGCCTTTGAGTGAGCTGAT
ACCGCTCGCCGCAGCCGAACGACCGAGCGCAGCGAGTCAGTGAGCGAGGAAGCGGAAGAGCGCCTGATGC
GGTATTTTCTCCTTACGCATCTGTGCGGTATTTCACACCGCAATGGTGCACTCTCAGTACAATCTGCTCT
GATGCCGCATAGTTAAGCCAGTATACACTCCGCTATCGCTACGTGACTGGGTCATGGCTGCGCCCCGACA
CCCGCCAACACCCGCTGACGCGCCCTGACGGGCTTGTCTGCTCCCGGCATCCGCTTACAGACAAGCTGTG
ACCGTCTCCGGGAGCTGCATGTGTCAGAGGTTTTCACCGTCATCACCGAAACGCGCGAGGCAGCTGCGGT
AAAGCTCATCAGCGTGGTCGTGAAGCGATTCACAGATGTCTGCCTGTTCATCCGCGTCCAGCTCGTTGAG
TTTCTCCAGAAGCGTTAATGTCTGGCTTCTGATAAAGCGGGCCATGTTAAGGGCGGTTTTTTCCTGTTTG
GTCACTGATGCCTCCGTGTAAGGGGGATTTCTGTTCATGGGGGTAATGATACCGATGAAACGAGAGAGGA
TGCTCACGATACGGGTTACTGATGATGAACATGCCCGGTTACTGGAACGTTGTGAGGGTAAACAACTGGC
GGTATGGATGCGGCGGGACCAGAGCTC
