>Addgene plasmid #113604 | PE_3: Plux_lac_bD | depositor partial sequence | sequence record 214402 | Hybrid Promoter: Plux_lac_bD
TCGAACCTGTAGGATCGTACAGTCTGACATGTGAGCGCTCACAATTTAAATTGAGCACAATTGTGAGCGG
ATAACAATTGCATGC
