>Addgene plasmid #113604 | PE_3: Plux_lac_bD | depositor partial sequence | sequence record 214403 | sfYFP
ATGCGTAAAGGCGAAGAGCTGTTCACTGGTGTCGTCCCTATTCTGGTGGAACTGGATGGTGATGTCAACG
GTCATAAGTTTTCCGTGCGTGGCGAGGGTGAAGGTGACGCAACTAATGGTAAACTGACGCTGAAGTTCAT
CTGTACTACTGGTAAACTGCCGGTACCTTGGCCGACTCTGGTAACGACGCTGACTTATGGTGTTCAGTGC
TTTGCTCGTTATCCGGACCATATGAAGCAGCATGACTTCTTCAAGTCCGCCATGCCGGAAGGCTATGTGC
AGGAACGCACGATTTCCTTTAAGGATGACGGCACGTACAAAACGCGTGCGGAAGTGAAATTTGAAGGCGA
TACCCTGGTAAACCGCATTGAGCTGAAAGGCATTGACTTTAAAGAAGACGGCAATATCCTGGGCCATAAG
CTGGAATACAATTTTAACAGCCACAATGTTTACATCACCGCCGATAAACAAAAAAATGGCATTAAAGCGA
ATTTTAAAATTCGCCACAACGTGGAGGATGGCAGCGTGCAGCTGGCTGATCACTACCAGCAAAACACTCC
AATCGGTGATGGTCCTGTTCTGCTGCCAGACAATCACTATCTGAGCTACCAAAGCGTTCTGTCTAAAGAT
CCGAACGAGAAACGCGATCATATGGTTCTGCTGGAGTTCGTAACCGCAGCGGGCATCACGCATGGTATGG
ATGAACTGTACAAATGATGA
